>Addgene plasmid #200120 | pCAG.Myc-SARS2_3CL | addgene full sequence | sequence record 392932 | Addgene NGS Result
GGTCGACATTGATTATTGACTAGTTATTAATAGTAATCAATTACGGGGTCATTAGTTCATAGCCCATATA
TGGAGTTCCGCGTTACATAACTTACGGTAAATGGCCCGCCTGGCTGACCGCCCAACGACCCCCGCCCATT
GACGTCAATAATGACGTATGTTCCCATAGTAACGCCAATAGGGACTTTCCATTGACGTCAATGGGTGGAG
TATTTACGGTAAACTGCCCACTTGGCAGTACATCAAGTGTATCATATGCCAAGTACGCCCCCTATTGACG
TCAATGACGGTAAATGGCCCGCCTGGCATTATGCCCAGTACATGACCTTATGGGACTTTCCTACTTGGCA
GTACATCTACGTATTAGTCATCGCTATTACCATGGTCGAGGTGAGCCCCACGTTCTGCTTCACTCTCCCC
ATCTCCCCCCCCTCCCCACCCCCAATTTTGTATTTATTTATTTTTTAATTATTTTGTGCAGCGATGGGGG
CGGGGGGGGGGGGGGGGCGCGCGCCAGGCGGGGCGGGGCGGGGCGAGGGGCGGGGCGGGGCGAGGCGGAG
AGGTGCGGCGGCAGCCAATCAGAGCGGCGCGCTCCGAAAGTTTCCTTTTATGGCGAGGCGGCGGCGGCGG
CGGCCCTATAAAAAGCGAAGCGCGCGGCGGGCGGGAGTCGCTGCGCGCTGCCTTCGCCCCGTGCCCCGCT
CCGCCGCCGCCTCGCGCCGCCCGCCCCGGCTCTGACTGACCGCGTTACTCCCACAGGTGAGCGGGCGGGA
CGGCCCTTCTCCTCCGGGCTGTAATTAGCGCTTGGTTTAATGACGGCTTGTTTCTTTTCTGTGGCTGCGT
GAAAGCCTTGAGGGGCTCCGGGAGGGCCCTTTGTGCGGGGGGAGCGGCTCGGGGGGTGCGTGCGTGTGTG
TGTGCGTGGGGAGCGCCGCGTGCGGCTCCGCGCTGCCCGGCGGCTGTGAGCGCTGCGGGCGCGGCGCGGG
GCTTTGTGCGCTCCGCAGTGTGCGCGAGGGGAGCGCGGCCGGGGGCGGTGCCCCGCGGTGCGGGGGGGGC
TGCGAGGGGAACAAAGGCTGCGTGCGGGGTGTGTGCGTGGGGGGGTGAGCAGGGGGTGTGGGCGCGTCGG
TCGGGCTGCAACCCCCCCTGCACCCCCCTCCCCGAGTTGCTGAGCACGGCCCGGCTTCGGGTGCGGGGCT
CCGTACGGGGCGTGGCGCGGGGCTCGCCGTGCCGGGCGGGGGGTGGCGGCAGGTGGGGGTGCCGGGCGGG
GCGGGGCCGCCTCGGGCCGGGGAGGGCTCGGGGGAGGGGCGCGGCGGCCCCCGGAGCGCCGGCGGCTGTC
GAGGCGCGGCGAGCCGCAGCCATTGCCTTTTATGGTAATCGTGCGAGAGGGCGCAGGGACTTCCTTTGTC
CCAAATCTGTGCGGAGCCGAAATCTGGGAGGCGCCGCCGCACCCCCTCTAGCGGGCGCGGGGCGAAGCGG
TGCGGCGCCGGCAGGAAGGAAATGGGCGGGGAGGGCCTTCGTGCGTCGCCGCGCCGCCGTCCCCTTCTCC
CTCTCCAGCCTCGGGGCTGTCCGCGGGGGGACGGCTGCCTTCGGGGGGGACGGGGCAGGGCGGGGTTCGG
CTTCTGGCGTGTGACCGGCGGCTCTAGAGCCTCTGCTAACCATGTTCATGCCTTCTTCTTTTTCCTACAG
CTCCTGGGCAACGTGCTGGTTATTGTGCTGTCTCATCATTTTGGCAAAGAATTCCTCGATCGACGGTATC
GATAAGCTTGGCGCCACCATGGAGCAGAAGCTGATCAGCGAGGAGGACCTGGGTACCATG
[918 nt withheld, positions 1811-2728]
TAACTCGAGGAATTCACTCCTCAGGTGCAGGCTGCCTATCAGAAGGTGGTGGCTGGTGTGGCCAATGCCC
TGGCTCACAAATACCACTGAGATCTTTTTCCCTCTGCCAAAAATTATGGGGACATCATGAAGCCCCTTGA
GCATCTGACTTCTGGCTAATAAAGGAAATTTATTTTCATTGCAATAGTGTGTTGGAATTTTTTGTGTCTC
TCACTCGGAAGGACATATGGGAGGGCAAATCATTTAAAACATCAGAATGAGTATTTGGTTTAGAGTTTGG
CAACATATGCCCATATGCTGGCTGCCATGAACAAAGGTTGGCTATAAAGAGGTCATCAGTATATGAAACA
GCCCCCTGCTGTCCATTCCTTATTCCATAGAAAAGCCTTGACTTGAGGTTAGATTTTTTTTATATTTTGT
TTTGTGTTATTTTTTTCTTTAACATCCCTAAAATTTTCCTTACATGTTTTACTAGCCAGATTTTTCCTCC
TCTCCTGACTACTCCCAGTCATAGCTGTCCCTCTTCTCTTATGGAGATCCCTCGACCTGCAGCCCAAGCT
TGGCGTAATCATGGTCATAGCTGTTTCCTGTGTGAAATTGTTATCCGCTCACAATTCCACACAACATACG
AGCCGGAAGCATAAAGTGTAAAGCCTGGGGTGCCTAATGAGTGAGCTAACTCACATTAATTGCGTTGCGC
TCACTGCCCGCTTTCCAGTCGGGAAACCTGTCGTGCCAGCGGATCCGCATCTCAATTAGTCAGCAACCAT
AGTCCCGCCCCTAACTCCGCCCATCCCGCCCCTAACTCCGCCCAGTTCCGCCCATTCTCCGCCCCATGGC
TGACTAATTTTTTTTATTTATGCAGAGGCCGAGGCCGCCTCGGCCTCTGAGCTATTCCAGAAGTAGTGAG
GAGGCTTTTTTGGAGGCCTAGGCTTTTGCAAAAAGCTAACTTGTTTATTGCAGCTTATAATGGTTACAAA
TAAAGCAATAGCATCACAAATTTCACAAATAAAGCATTTTTTTCACTGCATTCTAGTTGTGGTTTGTCCA
AACTCATCAATGTATCTTATCATGTCTGGATCCGCTGCATTAATGAATCGGCCAACGCGCGGGGAGAGGC
GGTTTGCGTATTGGGCGCTCTTCCGCTTCCTCGCTCACTGACTCGCTGCGCTCGGTCGTTCGGCTGCGGC
GAGCGGTATCAGCTCACTCAAAGGCGGTAATACGGTTATCCACAGAATCAGGGGATAACGCAGGAAAGAA
CATGTGAGCAAAAGGCCAGCAAAAGGCCAGGAACCGTAAAAAGGCCGCGTTGCTGGCGTTTTTCCATAGG
CTCCGCCCCCCTGACGAGCATCACAAAAATCGACGCTCAAGTCAGAGGTGGCGAAACCCGACAGGACTAT
AAAGATACCAGGCGTTTCCCCCTGGAAGCTCCCTCGTGCGCTCTCCTGTTCCGACCCTGCCGCTTACCGG
ATACCTGTCCGCCTTTCTCCCTTCGGGAAGCGTGGCGCTTTCTCATAGCTCACGCTGTAGGTATCTCAGT
TCGGTGTAGGTCGTTCGCTCCAAGCTGGGCTGTGTGCACGAACCCCCCGTTCAGCCCGACCGCTGCGCCT
TATCCGGTAACTATCGTCTTGAGTCCAACCCGGTAAGACACGACTTATCGCCACTGGCAGCAGCCACTGG
TAACAGGATTAGCAGAGCGAGGTATGTAGGCGGTGCTACAGAGTTCTTGAAGTGGTGGCCTAACTACGGC
TACACTAGAAGAACAGTATTTGGTATCTGCGCTCTGCTGAAGCCAGTTACCTTCGGAAAAAGAGTTGGTA
GCTCTTGATCCGGCAAACAAACCACCGCTGGTAGCGGTGGTTTTTTTGTTTGCAAGCAGCAGATTACGCG
CAGAAAAAAAGGATCTCAAGAAGATCCTTTGATCTTTTCTACGGGGTCTGACGCTCAGTGGAACGAAAAC
TCACGTTAAGGGATTTTGGTCATGAGATTATCAAAAAGGATCTTCACCTAGATCCTTTTAAATTAAAAAT
GAAGTTTTAAATCAATCTAAAGTATATATGAGTAAACTTGGTCTGACAGTTACCAATGCTTAATCAGTGA
GGCACCTATCTCAGCGATCTGTCTATTTCGTTCATCCATAGTTGCCTGACTCCCCGTCGTGTAGATAACT
ACGATACGGGAGGGCTTACCATCTGGCCCCAGTGCTGCAATGATACCGCGAGACCCACGCTCACCGGCTC
CAGATTTATCAGCAATAAACCAGCCAGCCGGAAGGGCCGAGCGCAGAAGTGGTCCTGCAACTTTATCCGC
CTCCATCCAGTCTATTAATTGTTGCCGGGAAGCTAGAGTAAGTAGTTCGCCAGTTAATAGTTTGCGCAAC
GTTGTTGCCATTGCTACAGGCATCGTGGTGTCACGCTCGTCGTTTGGTATGGCTTCATTCAGCTCCGGTT
CCCAACGATCAAGGCGAGTTACATGATCCCCCATGTTGTGCAAAAAAGCGGTTAGCTCCTTCGGTCCTCC
GATCGTTGTCAGAAGTAAGTTGGCCGCAGTGTTATCACTCATGGTTATGGCAGCACTGCATAATTCTCTT
ACTGTCATGCCATCCGTAAGATGCTTTTCTGTGACTGGTGAGTACTCAACCAAGTCATTCTGAGAATAGT
GTATGCGGCGACCGAGTTGCTCTTGCCCGGCGTCAATACGGGATAATACCGCGCCACATAGCAGAACTTT
AAAAGTGCTCATCATTGGAAAACGTTCTTCGGGGCGAAAACTCTCAAGGATCTTACCGCTGTTGAGATCC
AGTTCGATGTAACCCACTCGTGCACCCAACTGATCTTCAGCATCTTTTACTTTCACCAGCGTTTCTGGGT
GAGCAAAAACAGGAAGGCAAAATGCCGCAAAAAAGGGAATAAGGGCGACACGGAAATGTTGAATACTCAT
ACTCTTCCTTTTTCAATATTATTGAAGCATTTATCAGGGTTATTGTCTCATGAGCGGATACATATTTGAA
TGTATTTAGAAAAATAAACAAATAGGGGTTCCGCGCACATTTCCCCGAAAAGTGCCACCTG
Features (pLannotate 1.2.2; 18 found; start..end, strand, type, name):
      5..384     +  enhancer       CMV enhancer: human cytomegalovirus immediate early enhancer
    386..663     +  promoter       chicken β-actin promoter: No description available
    664..1680    +  intron         chimeric intron: chimera between introns from chicken β-actin and rabbit β-globin
   1678..1734    +  CDS            HBB (fragment): HBB_LEPEU - Experimental evidence at protein level: Swiss-Prot protein existence level 1. Involved in oxygen transport from the lung to the various peripheral tissues. From Lepus europaeus (European hare).
   1740..1760    -  misc_feature   MCS (fragment): pBluescript multiple cloning site
   1811..2785    +  CDS            R1A_SARS (fragment) (sequence partly withheld): Experimental evidence at protein level: Swiss-Prot protein existence level 1. [Non-structural protein 10]: Plays a pivotal role in viral transcription by stimulating both nsp14 3'-5' exoribonuclease and nsp16 2'-O-methyltransferase activities. Therefore plays an essential role in viral mRNAs cap methylation. From Severe acute respiratory syndrome coronavirus (SARS-CoV).
   2886..2941    +  polyA_signal   β-globin poly(A) signal: rabbit β-globin polyadenylation signal (Gil and Proudfoot, 1987)
   3326..3342    -  protein_bind   lac operator: The lac repressor binds to the lac operator to inhibit transcription in E. coli. This inhibition can be relieved by adding lactose or isopropyl-β-D-thiogalactopyranoside (IPTG). lac repressor encoded by lacI
   3350..3380    -  promoter       lac promoter: promoter for the E. coli lac operon
   3395..3416    -  protein_bind   CAP binding site: CAP binding activates transcription in the presence of cAMP. E. coli catabolite activator protein
   3429..3468    -  CDS            lacI (fragment): lac repressor; lacI; The lac repressor binds to the lac operator to inhibit transcription in E. coli. This inhibition can be relieved by adding lactose or isopropyl-β-D-thiogalactopyranoside (IPTG).
   3475..3497    +  promoter       SV40 promoter (fragment): SV40 enhancer and early promoter
   3521..3656    +  rep_origin     SV40 ori: SV40 origin of replication
   3676..3810    +  polyA_signal   SV40 poly(A) signal: SV40 polyadenylation signal
   3812..3866    -  CDS            lacI (fragment): lac repressor; lacI; The lac repressor binds to the lac operator to inhibit transcription in E. coli. This inhibition can be relieved by adding lactose or isopropyl-β-D-thiogalactopyranoside (IPTG).
   4049..4637    -  rep_origin     ori: high-copy-number ColE1/pMB1/pBR322/pUC origin of replication
   4808..5668    -  CDS            AmpR: β-lactamase; bla; confers resistance to ampicillin, carbenicillin, and related antibiotics
   5669..5773    -  promoter       AmpR promoter: bla
