[The description below was written by a language model from this plasmid's Addgene catalogue record and pLannotate feature annotations shown in this document.]
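Description:
pCAG.Myc-SARS2_3CL is a mammalian expression plasmid built on the pCAG-Myc backbone, carrying a human codon-optimised coding sequence for the SARS-CoV-2 3C-like (3CL, main) protease with an N-terminal Myc epitope tag. The sequenced plasmid is about 5.8 kb. It is maintained in E. coli through a high-copy ColE1/pUC-type origin and selected with ampicillin via the β-lactamase gene and its native promoter.

Expression is driven by the composite CAG promoter, annotated here as its three components: the human cytomegalovirus immediate-early enhancer, the chicken β-actin promoter, and a chimeric chicken β-actin/rabbit β-globin intron, which together give strong constitutive transcription in a wide range of mammalian cell types. The roughly 0.9 kb protease insert was cloned between retained KpnI and XhoI sites and is followed by a rabbit β-globin polyadenylation signal. The automated annotation labels the insert as a fragment of the SARS-CoV replicase polyprotein 1a. This is a homology match reflecting that 3CL is a cleavage product of the ORF1ab polyprotein, and the nsp10-related text attached to that hit does not describe this insert. The Myc tag itself is not separately annotated. The short β-globin coding fragment, lac promoter/operator pieces and lacI fragments are backbone remnants. An SV40 origin is also present, which can support episomal replication in cells expressing large T antigen, alongside an SV40 poly(A) signal.

The construct supplies detectable, tagged viral protease by transfection. The associated publication describes a NanoLuc-based protease biosensor for detecting apoptosis and SARS-CoV-2 infection, suggesting use as a protease source for testing such reporters.
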