Addgene plasmid #200120: pCAG.Myc-SARS2_3CL
Purpose: Expresses N-terminal Myc-tagged human codon optimyzed SARS-CoV-2 3CL in mammalian cells
Depositing lab: Eiji Morita. Depositing organization: Hirosaki University. Publication: A highly sensitive NanoLuc-based protease biosensor for detecting apoptosis and SARS-CoV-2 infection. Arakawa M, Yoshida A, Okamura S, Ebina H, Morita E. Sci Rep. 2023 Jan 31;13(1):1753. doi: 10.1038/s41598-023-28984-4. PubMed 36720982.
Backbone
  Vector backbone: pCAG-Myc
  Backbone size w/o insert (bp): 4872
  Vector type: Mammalian Expression
Growth in bacteria
  Bacterial resistance: Ampicillin, 100 μg/mL
  Growth temperature: 37°C
  Growth strain: DH5alpha
  Copy number: High Copy
Gene/Insert
  Gene/Insert name: SARS-CoV-2 3CL protease
  Species: SARS-CoV-2
  Insert size (bp): 926
  Entrez Gene: ORF1ab (a.k.a. GU280_gp01)
  Promoter: CAG
  Tag / fusion protein: Myc (N terminal on insert)
  Cloning method: Restriction Enzyme; 5′ cloning site KpnI (not destroyed); 3′ cloning site XhoI (not destroyed)
Terms and licenses: Academic/Nonprofit Terms; Industry Terms: Not Available to Industry
How to cite: pCAG.Myc-SARS2_3CL was a gift from Eiji Morita (Addgene plasmid # 200120 ; http://n2t.net/addgene:200120 ; RRID:Addgene_200120)
